>Addgene plasmid #43298 | II-CATT | depositor partial sequence | sequence record 58563 | II-CATT sequence 426 bps
CGTCTCGCTTAACCCCAGAGCAGGTCGTGGCGATCGCAAGCCACGACGGAGGAAAGCAAGCCTTGGAAAC
AGTACAGAGGCTGTTGCCTGTGCTGTGCCAAGCGCACGGACTCACCCCAGAGCAGGTCGTGGCAATCGCC
TCCAACATTGGCGGGAAACAGGCACTCGAGACTGTCCAGCGCCTGCTTCCCGTGCTGTGCCAAGCGCACG
GCCTCACCCCAGAGCAGGTCGTGGCCATTGCCTCGAATGGAGGGGGCAAACAGGCGTTGGAAACCGTACA
ACGATTGCTGCCGGTGCTGTGCCAAGCGCACGGATTAACCCCAGAGCAGGTCGTGGCCATTGCCTCGAAT
GGAGGGGGCAAACAGGCGTTGGAAACCGTACAACGATTGCTGCCGGTGCTGTGCCAAGCGCACGGGCTCA
GAGACG
