>Addgene plasmid #43298 | II-CATT | addgene partial sequence | sequence record 61860 | M13-F20 5'-TGTAAAACGACGGCCAGT-3'
GCGAATTGGGCCCTCTAGATGCATGCTCGAGCGGCCGCCAGTGTGATGGATATCTGCAGAATTCGCCCTT
AGTATCTTTCCTGTGCCCACGTCTCTGAGCCCGTGCGCTTGGCACAGCACCGGCAGCAATCGTTGTACGG
TTTCCAACGCCTGTTTGCCCCCTCCATTCGAGGCAATGGCCACGACCTGCTCTGGGGTTAATCCGTGCGC
TTGGCACAGCACCGGCAGCAATCGTTGTACGGTTTCCAACGCCTGTTTGCCCCCTCCATTCGAGGCAATG
GCCACGACCTGCTCTGGGGTGAGGCCGTGCGCTTGGCACAGCACGGGAAGCAGGCGCTGGACAGTCTCGA
GTGCCTGTTTCCCGCCAATGTTGGAGGCGATTGCCACGACCTGCTCTGGGGTGAGTCCGTGCGCTTGGCA
CAGCACAGGCAACAGCCTCTGTACTGTTTCCAAGGCTTGCTTTCCTCCGTCGTGGCTTGCGATCGCCACG
ACCTGCTCTGGGGTTAAGCGAGACGCGCTAGGACGGCATCTATATAAGGGCGAATTCCAGCACACTGGCG
GCCGTTACTAGTGGATCCGAGCTCGGTACCAAGCTTGGCGTAATCATGGTCATAGCTGTTTCCTGTGTGA
AATTGTTATCCGCTCACAATTCCACACAACATACGAGCCGGAAGCATAAAGTGTAAAGCCTGGGGTGCCT
AATGAGTGAGCTAACTCACATTAATTGCGTTGCGCTCACTGCCCGCTTTCCAGTCGGGAAACCTGTCGTG
CCAGCTGCATTAATGAATCGGCCAACGCGCGGGGAGAGGCGGTTTGCGTATTGGGCGCTCTTCCGCTTCC
TCGCTCACTGA
