[The description below was written by a language model from this plasmid's Addgene catalogue record.]
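Description:
II-CATT is a bacterial cloning plasmid built on the commercial pCRII-TOPO backbone (about 4 kb without insert), carrying a 426 bp synthetic insert introduced by TOPO cloning. It is a high-copy plasmid maintained in E. coli and is selectable with both ampicillin and kanamycin, consistent with the two resistance markers that this backbone carries. The insert lies between the T7 and M13-reverse priming sites, which the record lists for sequence verification. No mammalian promoter, reporter or expression cassette is recorded, so the plasmid serves as a storage and source vector rather than an expression construct.

The record gives no description of the insert beyond its name, synthetic origin and size. The associated publication describes a TALEN genome-editing system for generating human stem cell-based disease models, so the plasmid is evidently a component of that TALEN assembly toolkit. The name suggests a pre-assembled block of TAL effector repeat modules recognising the four-base sequence C-A-T-T, with "II" plausibly marking its position in an ordered assembly. The insert length is roughly what four TAL repeats of about 34 codons each would occupy. This reading is an inference from the name and size, not something stated in the record. In such systems, library plasmids of this kind are typically combined in order with other position-specific modules and joined into a nuclease-bearing backbone to build a custom DNA-binding array. The assembly sites and destination vectors used here are not given. No feature table was supplied, so the internal organisation of the insert cannot be detailed.
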