Addgene plasmid #43298: II-CATT
Depositing lab: Chad Cowan & Kiran Musunuru. Depositing organization: Harvard University. Publication: A TALEN Genome-Editing System for Generating Human Stem Cell-Based Disease Models. Ding Q, Lee YK, Schaefer EA, Peters DT, Veres A, Kim K, Kuperwasser N, Motola DL, Meissner TB, Hendriks WT, Trevisan M, Gupta RM, Moisan A, Banks E, Friesen M, Schinzel RT, Xia F, Tang A, Xia Y, Figueroa E, Wann A, Ahfeldt T, Daheron L, Zhang F, Rubin LL, Peng LF, Chung RT, Musunuru K, Cowan CA. Cell Stem Cell. 2012 Dec 12. pii: S1934-5909(12)00645-5. doi: 10.1016/j.stem.2012.11.011. PubMed 23246482.
Backbone
  Vector backbone: pCRII-TOPO
  Backbone manufacturer: Invitrogen
  Backbone size w/o insert (bp): 3973
  Vector type: Bacterial Cloning
Growth in bacteria
  Bacterial resistance: Ampicillin and Kanamycin, 100 & 50 μg/mL
  Growth temperature: 37°C
  Growth strain: Top10
  Copy number: High Copy
Gene/Insert
  Gene/Insert name: II-CATT
  Species: Synthetic
  Insert size (bp): 426
  Cloning method: TOPO Cloning
  Sequencing primers: 5′ T7; 3′ M13-rev
Terms and licenses: Academic/Nonprofit Terms; Industry Terms: Not Available to Industry
How to cite: II-CATT was a gift from Chad Cowan & Kiran Musunuru (Addgene plasmid # 43298 ; http://n2t.net/addgene:43298 ; RRID:Addgene_43298)
